Addgene plasmid #12775: DCT.VV.Orf87
Purpose: This plasmid was designed for screening purposes and may contain discrepancies relative to the current canonical GenBank version of the gene.
Depositing lab: Jack Bennink & Jon Yewdell. Depositing organization: National Institute of Allergy and Infectious Diseases (NIAID). Publication: Identification of poxvirus CD8+ T cell determinants to enable rational design and characterization of smallpox vaccines. Tscharke DC, Karupiah G, Zhou J, Palmore T, Irvine KR, Haeryfar SM, Williams S, Sidney J, Sette A, Bennink JR, Yewdell JW. J Exp Med. 2005 January 3; 201(1): 95–104. 10.1084/jem.20041912 PubMed 15623576.
Backbone
  Vector backbone: pcDNA 3.1D V5-His-TOPO
  Backbone manufacturer: Invitrogen
  Backbone size w/o insert (bp): 5514
  Vector type: Mammalian Expression
  Selectable markers: Neomycin (select with G418)
Growth in bacteria
  Bacterial resistance: Ampicillin, 100 μg/mL
  Growth temperature: 37°C
  Growth strain: DH5alpha
  Copy number: High Copy
Gene/Insert
  Gene/Insert name: VV.Orf87 (alt names: VV_WR_179; secreted TNF receptor homolog, crmC)
  Species: Vaccinia Virus
  Insert size (bp): 312
  GenBank ID: 4678694
  Cloning method: Restriction Enzyme; 5′ cloning site BamHI (not destroyed); 3′ cloning site BamHI (not destroyed)
  Sequencing primers: 5′ Universal T7
Terms and licenses: Academic/Nonprofit Terms; Industry Terms: Not Available to Industry
Depositor comments: Please see the Vaccinia kit page ( https://www.addgene.org/vvorf/ ) for more information. The kit page contains the supplemental VVOrfData spreadsheet, which includes important information about this plasmid. The plasmid and insert names provided here relate only to this library. The name of the ORF (if present) in VACV strain Copenhagen and the name of the ORF (if annotated) in VACV strain WR sequence can be found in VVOrfData spreadsheet. Please note that the amino acid sequence given for each ORF in the spreadsheet may contain some errors. Additionally, changes from the expected sequence may be present in these plasmids. Please see Addgene's quality control sequence and sequencing notes in the VVOrfData spreadsheet before ordering this plasmid.
How to cite: DCT.VV.Orf87 was a gift from Jack Bennink & Jon Yewdell (Addgene plasmid # 12775 ; http://n2t.net/addgene:12775 ; RRID:Addgene_12775)
