[The description below was written by a language model from this plasmid's Addgene catalogue record.]
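Description:
DCT.VV.Orf87 is a mammalian expression plasmid built on the commercial pcDNA 3.1D V5-His-TOPO backbone (about 5.5 kb without insert) and carrying a short vaccinia virus open reading frame. It is maintained in E. coli as a high-copy plasmid under ampicillin selection. The backbone also provides a neomycin resistance marker, so transfected mammalian cells can be selected with G418. No feature table accompanies the record, so the regulatory elements are not listed explicitly. Vectors of this family generally drive the insert from a strong constitutive CMV promoter, with a T7 promoter site upstream, which fits the T7 sequencing primer listed. They also offer optional C-terminal V5 and His tags. Whether those tags are in frame with this insert is not stated.

The insert, VV.Orf87, is a 312 bp fragment also designated VV_WR_179 and annotated as a secreted TNF receptor homolog (crmC). It is flanked by BamHI sites that were retained at both ends. The ORF numbering is specific to this collection, and correspondence to the Copenhagen and WR strain nomenclature is given in supplementary library documentation rather than in the record itself.

The plasmid belongs to a library of individually cloned vaccinia ORFs made for screening, in work aimed at identifying poxvirus CD8+ T cell determinants relevant to smallpox vaccine design and characterization. Expressing single viral ORFs in transfected cells allows each gene product to be tested as a source of T cell epitopes. The depositors caution that these clones were made for screening and may differ from the canonical reference sequence, so the insert should be checked against the available quality-control sequence data before use.
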