>Addgene plasmid #12775 | DCT.VV.Orf87 | addgene partial sequence | sequence record 19170 | T7 5'-TAATACGACTCACTATAGGG-3'
CCGAATTCCAGCTGACCACCATGATAATATTAAAAGATGGATATAAAGAATTTGCTGACTGCATGTACTA
TTTTTTACATTACTACATTGGCTACGGCAGATATACCTACTCCGCCACCAACGGGTCATGTGACAAGGGA
GAATATCTTGATAAGAGGCATAATCAATGTTGTAATCGGTGTCCACCTGGAGAATTTGCCAAGGTTAGAT
GTAATGGTAACGATAACACAAAATGTGAACGCTGCCCACCTCATACATATACCACAATCCCAATTATTCT
AATGGATGTCATCAATGTAGAAAATGCCCAACCGGATCATTTGATAAGGTAAGCAATTCCCGGGGATCCG
AATAAAGGGTCAAGACAATTCTGCAGATATCCAGCACAGTGGCGGCCGCTCGAGTCTAGAGGGCCCGCGG
TTCGAAGGTAAGCCTATCCCTAACCCTCTCCTCGGTCTCGATTCTACGCGTACCGGTCATCATCACCATC
ACCATTGAGTTTAAACCCGCTGATCAGCCTCGACTGTGCCTTCTAGTTGCCAGCCATCTGTTGTTTGCCC
CTCCCCCGTGCCTTCCTTGACCCTGGAAGGTGCCACTCCCACTGTCCTTTCCTAATAAAATGAGGAAATT
GCATCGCATTGTCTGAGTAGGTGTCTTCTATCTGGGGGGGGGGGGG
